Addgene plasmid #130761: pMSCVbsd-PPARD-L406R
Purpose: Vector encoding PPARD cDNA for retroviral transduction
Depositing lab: Till Adhikary. Depositing organization: Philipps-Universitaet Marburg. Publication: PPARbeta/delta recruits NCOR and regulates transcription reinitiation of ANGPTL4. Legrand N, Bretscher CL, Zielke S, Wilke B, Daude M, Fritz B, Diederich WE, Adhikary T. Nucleic Acids Res. 2019 Oct 10;47(18):9573-9591. doi: 10.1093/nar/gkz685. PubMed 31428774.
Backbone
  Vector backbone: pMSCVbsd
  Vector type: Retroviral
  Selectable markers: Blasticidin
Growth in bacteria
  Bacterial resistance: Ampicillin, 100 μg/mL
  Growth temperature: 37°C
  Growth strain: NEB Stable
  Copy number: High Copy
Gene/Insert
  Gene/Insert name: PPARD L406R
  Species: H. sapiens (human)
  Mutation: L406R
  Entrez Gene: PPARD (a.k.a. FAAR, NR1C2, NUC1, NUCI, NUCII, PPARB)
  Cloning method: Restriction Enzyme; 5′ cloning site BglII (destroyed during cloning); 3′ cloning site XhoI (not destroyed)
  Sequencing primers: 5′ pMSCVseqfw (CCCTTGAACCTCCTCGTTCGACC); 3′ pMSCVseqrv (GAGACGTGCTACTTCCATTTGTC)
Terms and licenses: Academic/Nonprofit Terms; Industry Terms: Not Available to Industry
Depositor comments: Generated by PCR mutagenesis. Please visit https://www.biorxiv.org/content/10.1101/525576v2 for BioRxiv preprint.
How to cite: pMSCVbsd-PPARD-L406R was a gift from Till Adhikary (Addgene plasmid # 130761 ; http://n2t.net/addgene:130761 ; RRID:Addgene_130761)
