[The description below was written by a language model from this plasmid's Addgene catalogue record and pLannotate feature annotations shown in this document.]
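Description:
pMSCVbsd-PPARD-L406R is a gammaretroviral expression vector built on the pMSCVbsd backbone, a murine stem cell virus-type plasmid used to deliver a human PPARD cDNA into mammalian cells by retroviral transduction. In bacteria it is maintained through a high-copy ColE1/pUC-type origin and selected with ampicillin via the β-lactamase gene. The annotation also picks up short remnants of lac, rop, bom, tetracycline-resistance and env sequences in the plasmid backbone; these are fragments and are not expected to be functional.

The viral cassette begins with the 5' LTR from murine embryonic stem cell virus, followed by the Ψ packaging signal and a truncated gag segment lacking its start codon, which together allow the transcribed genome to be packaged into particles when viral proteins are supplied in trans by packaging cells. No separate internal promoter is annotated upstream of the insert, so PPARD is presumably transcribed from the 5' LTR. The insert encodes PPARβ/δ, a ligand-activated nuclear receptor transcription factor, carrying the L406R point substitution introduced by PCR mutagenesis; it was cloned between a BglII site (destroyed) and an XhoI site. No epitope tag is annotated. Downstream, the mouse PGK promoter drives blasticidin S deaminase, allowing blasticidin selection of transduced cells. The 3' LTR was matched by the annotation tool only as fragments of a ΔU3 Moloney LTR, so the record does not establish whether it is self-inactivating.

The record does not state the functional consequence of L406R. The associated study concerns PPARβ/δ recruitment of the NCOR corepressor and its regulation of ANGPTL4 transcription, so the construct likely serves for stable expression of this mutant receptor alongside other PPARD variants.
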