Features (pLannotate 1.2.2; 20 found; start..end, strand, type, name):
      1..517     +  LTR            5' LTR: 5' long terminal repeat from murine embryonic stem cell virus
    581..922     +  misc_feature   MESV Ψ: packaging signal of murine embryonic stem cell virus
    989..1405    +  CDS            gag (truncated): truncated Moloney murine leukemia virus (MMLV) gag gene lacking the start codon
   1482..2804    +  CDS            PPARD: PPARD_HUMAN - Also known as NR1C2, PPARB. Experimental evidence at protein level: Swiss-Prot protein existence level 1. Ligand-activated transcription factor. Receptor that binds peroxisome proliferators such as hypolipidemic drugs and fatty acids. Has a preference for poly-unsaturated fatty acids, such as gamma- linoleic acid and eicosapentanoic acid. Once activated by a ligand, the receptor binds to promoter elements of target genes. Regulates the peroxisomal beta-oxidation pathway of fatty acids. Functions as transcription activator for the acyl-CoA oxidase gene. Decreases expression of NPC
   2955..3454    +  promoter       PGK promoter: mouse phosphoglycerate kinase 1 promoter
   3475..3873    +  CDS            BSD: blasticidin S deaminase; Aspergillus terreus BSD; confers resistance to blasticidin
   3918..3952    +  LTR            3' LTR (ΔU3) (fragment): self-inactivating 3' long terminal repeat (LTR) from Moloney murine leukemia virus
   3949..4243    +  LTR            3' LTR (ΔU3) (fragment): self-inactivating 3' long terminal repeat (LTR) from Moloney murine leukemia virus
   4405..4421    -  protein_bind   lac operator: The lac repressor binds to the lac operator to inhibit transcription in E. coli. This inhibition can be relieved by adding lactose or isopropyl-β-D-thiogalactopyranoside (IPTG). lac repressor encoded by lacI
   4429..4459    -  promoter       lac promoter: promoter for the E. coli lac operon
   4474..4495    -  protein_bind   CAP binding site: CAP binding activates transcription in the presence of cAMP. E. coli catabolite activator protein
   4508..4600    -  CDS            lacI (fragment): lac repressor; lacI; The lac repressor binds to the lac operator to inhibit transcription in E. coli. This inhibition can be relieved by adding lactose or isopropyl-β-D-thiogalactopyranoside (IPTG).
   4783..5371    -  rep_origin     ori: high-copy-number ColE1/pMB1/pBR322/pUC origin of replication
   5542..6402    -  CDS            AmpR: β-lactamase; bla; confers resistance to ampicillin, carbenicillin, and related antibiotics
   6403..6507    -  promoter       AmpR promoter: bla
   6602..6637    +  CDS            rop (fragment): Rop protein, which maintains plasmids at low copy number; rop
   6739..6838    +  misc_feature   bom (fragment): basis of mobility region from pBR322
   6844..6993    -  CDS            lacZα (fragment): LacZα fragment of β-galactosidase; lacZ fragment
   6993..7194    -  CDS            TcR (fragment): tetracycline efflux protein; tet; confers resistance to tetracycline
   7195..7293    +  CDS            env (fragment): murine leukemia virus gPr80 envelope polyprotein precursor; env; proteolytically cleaved into gp70SU and p15TM subunits
>Addgene plasmid #130761 | pMSCVbsd-PPARD-L406R | addgene full sequence | sequence record 255166 | Addgene NGS Result
AATGAAAGACCCCACCTGTAGGTTTGGCAAGCTAGCTTAAGTAACGCCATTTTGCAAGGCATGGAAAATA
CATAACTGAGAATAGAGAAGTTCAGATCAAGGTTAGGAACAGAGAGACAGCAGAATATGGGCCAAACAGG
ATATCTGTGGTAAGCAGTTCCTGCCCCGGCTCAGGGCCAAGAACAGATGGTCCCCAGATGCGGTCCCGCC
CTCAGCAGTTTCTAGAGAACCATCAGATGTTTCCAGGGTGCCCCAAGGACCTGAAATGACCCTGTGCCTT
ATTTGAACTAACCAATCAGTTCGCTTCTCGCTTCTGTTCGCGCGCTTCTGCTCCCCGAGCTCAATAAAAG
AGCCCACAACCCCTCACTCGGCGCGCCAGTCCTCCGATAGACTGCGTCGCCCGGGTACCCGTATTCCCAA
TAAAGCCTCTTGCTGTTTGCATCCGAATCGTGGACTCGCTGATCCTTGGGAGGGTCTCCTCAGATTGATT
GACTGCCCACCTCGGGGGTCTTTCATTTGGAGGTTCCACCGAGATTTGGAGACCCCTGCCCAGGGACCAC
CGACCCCCCCGCCGGGAGGTAAGCTGGCCAGCGGTCGTTTCGTGTCTGTCTCTGTCTTTGTGCGTGTTTG
TGCCGGCATCTAATGTTTGCGCCTGCGTCTGTACTAGTTAGCTAACTAGCTCTGTATCTGGCGGACCCGT
GGTGGAACTGACGAGTTCTGAACACCCGGCCGCAACCCTGGGAGACGTCCCAGGGACTTTGGGGGCCGTT
TTTGTGGCCCGACCTGAGGAAGGGAGTCGATGTGGAATCCGACCCCGTCAGGATATGTGGTTCTGGTAGG
AGACGAGAACCTAAAACAGTTCCCGCCTCCGTCTGAATTTTTGCTTTCGGTTTGGAACCGAAGCCGCGCG
TCTTGTCTGCTGCAGCGCTGCAGCATCGTTCTGTGTTGTCTCTGTCTGACTGTGTTTCTGTATTTGTCTG
AAAATTAGGGCCAGACTGTTACCACTCCCTTAAGTTTGACCTTAGGTCACTGGAAAGATGTCGAGCGGAT
CGCTCACAACCAGTCGGTAGATGTCAAGAAGAGACGTTGGGTTACCTTCTGCTCTGCAGAATGGCCAACC
TTTAACGTCGGATGGCCGCGAGACGGCACCTTTAACCGAGACCTCATCACCCAGGTTAAGATCAAGGTCT
TTTCACCTGGCCCGCATGGACACCCAGACCAGGTCCCCTACATCGTGACCTGGGAAGCCTTGGCTTTTGA
CCCCCCTCCCTGGGTCAAGCCCTTTGTACACCCTAAGCCTCCGCCTCCTCTTCCTCCATCCGCCCCGTCT
CTCCCCCTTGAACCTCCTCGTTCGACCCCGCCTCGATCCTCCCTTTATCCAGCCCTCACTCCTTCTCTAG
GCGCCGGAATTAGATCCACTAGTAACGGCCGCCAGTGTGCTGGAATTCGCCCTTAGGTGTGGCGCCGAGG
GGAGATCAGCCATGGAGCAGCCACAGGAGGAAGCCCCTGAGGTCCGGGAAGAGGAGGAGAAAGAGGAAGT
GGCAGAGGCAGAAGGAGCCCCAGAGCTCAATGGGGGACCACAGCATGCACTTCCTTCCAGCAGCTACACA
GACCTCTCCCGGAGCTCCTCGCCACCCTCACTGCTGGACCAACTGCAGATGGGCTGTGACGGGGCCTCAT
GCGGCAGCCTCAACATGGAGTGCCGGGTGTGCGGGGACAAGGCATCGGGCTTCCACTACGGTGTTCATGC
ATGTGAGGGGTGCAAGGGCTTCTTCCGTCGTACGATCCGCATGAAGCTGGAGTACGAGAAGTGTGAGCGC
AGCTGCAAGATTCAGAAGAAGAACCGCAACAAGTGCCAGTACTGCCGCTTCCAGAAGTGCCTGGCACTGG
GCATGTCACACAACGCTATCCGTTTTGGTCGGATGCCGGAGGCTGAGAAGAGGAAGCTGGTGGCAGGGCT
GACTGCAAACGAGGGGAGCCAGTACAACCCACAGGTGGCCGACCTGAAGGCCTTCTCCAAGCACATCTAC
AATGCCTACCTGAAAAACTTCAACATGACCAAAAAGAAGGCCCGCAGCATCCTCACCGGCAAAGCCAGCC
ACACGGCGCCCTTTGTGATCCACGACATCGAGACATTGTGGCAGGCAGAGAAGGGGCTGGTGTGGAAGCA
GTTGGTGAATGGCCTGCCTCCCTACAAGGAGATCAGCGTGCACGTCTTCTACCGCTGCCAGTGCACCACA
GTGGAGACCGTGCGGGAGCTCACTGAGTTCGCCAAGAGCATCCCCAGCTTCAGCAGCCTCTTCCTCAACG
ACCAGGTTACCCTTCTCAAGTATGGCGTGCACGAGGCCATCTTCGCCATGCTGGCCTCTATCGTCAACAA
GGACGGGCTGCTGGTAGCCAACGGCAGTGGCTTTGTCACCCGTGAGTTCCTGCGCAGCCTCCGCAAACCC
TTCAGTGATATCATTGAGCCTAAGTTTGAATTTGCTGTCAAGTTCAACGCCCTGGAACTTGATGACAGTG
ACCTGGCCCTATTCATTGCGGCCATCATTCTGTGTGGAGACCGGCCAGGCCTCATGAACGTTCCACGGGT
GGAGGCTATCCAGGACACCATCCTGCGTGCCCTCGAATTCCACCTGCAGGCCAACCACCCTGATGCCCAG
TACCTCTTCCCCAAGCTGCTGCAGAAGATGGCTGACCGGCGGCAACTGGTCACCGAGCACGCCCAGATGA
TGCAGCGGATCAAGAAGACCGAAACCGAGACCTCGCTGCACCCTCTGCTCCAGGAGATCTACAAGGACAT
GTACTAACGGCGGCACCCAGGCCTCCCTGCAGACTCCAATGGGGCCAGCACTGGAGGGGCCCACCCACAT
GACTTTTCCATTGACCAGCTCTCAAGGGCGAATTCTGCAGATATCCATCACACTGGCGGCCGCTCGAGGT
TAACGAATTCTACCGGGTAGGGGAGGCGCTTTTCCCAAGGCAGTCTGGAGCATGCGCTTTAGCAGCCCCG
CTGGGCACTTGGCGCTACACAAGTGGCCTCTGGCCTCGCACACATTCCACATCCACCGGTAGGCGCCAAC
CGGCTCCGTTCTTTGGTGGCCCCTTCGCGCCACCTTCTACTCCTCCCCTAGTCAGGAAGTTCCCCCCCGC
CCCGCAGCTCGCGTCGTGCAGGACGTGACAAATGGAAGTAGCACGTCTCACTAGTCTCGTGCAGATGGAC
AGCACCGCTGAGCAATGGAAGCGGGTAGGCCTTTGGGGCAGCGGCCAATAGCAGCTTTGCTCCTTCGCTT
TCTGGGCTCAGAGGCTGGGAAGGGGTGGGTCCGGGGGCGGGCTCAGGGGCGGGCTCAGGGGCGGGGCGGG
CGCCCGAAGGTCCTCCGGAGGCCCGGCATTCTGCACGCTTCAAAAGCGCACGTCTGCCGCGCTGTTCTCC
TCTTCCTCATCTCCGGGCCTTTCGACCTGCAGCCCAAGCTTACCATGGCCAAGCCTTTGTCTCAAGAAGA
ATCCACCCTCATTGAAAGAGCAACGGCTACAATCAACAGCATCCCCATCTCTGAAGACTACAGCGTCGCC
AGCGCAGCTCTCTCTAGCGACGGCCGCATCTTCACTGGTGTCAATGTATATCATTTTACTGGGGGACCTT
GTGCAGAACTCGTGGTGCTGGGCACTGCTGCTGCTGCGGCAGCTGGCAACCTGACTTGTATCGTCGCGAT
CGGAAATGAGAACAGGGGCATCTTGAGCCCCTGCGGACGGTGCCGACAGGTGCTTCTCGATCTGCATCCT
GGGATCAAAGCCATAGTGAAGGACAGTGATGGACAGCCGACGGCAGTTGGGATTCGTGAATTGCTGCCCT
CTGGTTATGTGTGGGAGGGCTAATCGATAAAATAAAAGATTTTATTTAGTCTCCAGAAAAAGGGGGGAAT
GAAAGACCCCACCTGTAGGTTTGGCAAGCTAGAGAACCATCAGATGTTTCCAGGGTGCCCCAAGGACCTG
AAATGACCCTGTGCCTTATTTGAACTAACCAATCAGTTCGCTTCTCGCTTCTGTTCGCGCGCTTCTGCTC
CCCGAGCTCAATAAAAGAGCCCACAACCCCTCACTCGGCGCGCCAGTCCTCCGATAGACTGCGTCGCCCG
GGTACCCGTGTATCCAATAAACCCTCTTGCAGTTGCATCCGACTTGTGGTCTCGCTGTTCCTTGGGAGGG
TCTCCTCTGAGTGATTGACTACCCGTCAGCGGGGGTCTTTCATGGGTAACAGTTTCTTGAAGTTGGAGAA
CAACATTCTGAGGGTAGGAGTCGAATATTAAGTAATCCTGACTCAATTAGCCACTGTTTTGAATCCACAT
ACTCCAATACTCCTGAAATAGTTCATTATGGACAGCGCAGAAAGAGCTGGGGAGAATTGTGAAATTGTTA
TCCGCTCACAATTCCACACAACATACGAGCCGGAAGCATAAAGTGTAAAGCCTGGGGTGCCTAATGAGTG
AGCTAACTCACATTAATTGCGTTGCGCTCACTGCCCGCTTTCCAGTCGGGAAACCTGTCGTGCCAGCTGC
ATTAATGAATCGGCCAACGCGCGGGGAGAGGCGGTTTGCGTATTGGGCGCTCTTCCGCTTCCTCGCTCAC
TGACTCGCTGCGCTCGGTCGTTCGGCTGCGGCGAGCGGTATCAGCTCACTCAAAGGCGGTAATACGGTTA
TCCACAGAATCAGGGGATAACGCAGGAAAGAACATGTGAGCAAAAGGCCAGCAAAAGGCCAGGAACCGTA
AAAAGGCCGCGTTGCTGGCGTTTTTCCATAGGCTCCGCCCCCCTGACGAGCATCACAAAAATCGACGCTC
AAGTCAGAGGTGGCGAAACCCGACAGGACTATAAAGATACCAGGCGTTTCCCCCTGGAAGCTCCCTCGTG
CGCTCTCCTGTTCCGACCCTGCCGCTTACCGGATACCTGTCCGCCTTTCTCCCTTCGGGAAGCGTGGCGC
TTTCTCATAGCTCACGCTGTAGGTATCTCAGTTCGGTGTAGGTCGTTCGCTCCAAGCTGGGCTGTGTGCA
CGAACCCCCCGTTCAGCCCGACCGCTGCGCCTTATCCGGTAACTATCGTCTTGAGTCCAACCCGGTAAGA
CACGACTTATCGCCACTGGCAGCAGCCACTGGTAACAGGATTAGCAGAGCGAGGTATGTAGGCGGTGCTA
CAGAGTTCTTGAAGTGGTGGCCTAACTACGGCTACACTAGAAGAACAGTATTTGGTATCTGCGCTCTGCT
GAAGCCAGTTACCTTCGGAAAAAGAGTTGGTAGCTCTTGATCCGGCAAACAAACCACCGCTGGTAGCGGT
GGTTTTTTTGTTTGCAAGCAGCAGATTACGCGCAGAAAAAAAGGATCTCAAGAAGATCCTTTGATCTTTT
CTACGGGGTCTGACGCTCAGTGGAACGAAAACTCACGTTAAGGGATTTTGGTCATGAGATTATCAAAAAG
GATCTTCACCTAGATCCTTTTAAATTAAAAATGAAGTTTTAAATCAATCTAAAGTATATATGAGTAAACT
TGGTCTGACAGTTACCAATGCTTAATCAGTGAGGCACCTATCTCAGCGATCTGTCTATTTCGTTCATCCA
TAGTTGCCTGACTCCCCGTCGTGTAGATAACTACGATACGGGAGGGCTTACCATCTGGCCCCAGTGCTGC
AATGATACCGCGAGACCCACGCTCACCGGCTCCAGATTTATCAGCAATAAACCAGCCAGCCGGAAGGGCC
GAGCGCAGAAGTGGTCCTGCAACTTTATCCGCCTCCATCCAGTCTATTAATTGTTGCCGGGAAGCTAGAG
TAAGTAGTTCGCCAGTTAATAGTTTGCGCAACGTTGTTGCCATTGCTACAGGCATCGTGGTGTCACGCTC
GTCGTTTGGTATGGCTTCATTCAGCTCCGGTTCCCAACGATCAAGGCGAGTTACATGATCCCCCATGTTG
TGCAAAAAAGCGGTTAGCTCCTTCGGTCCTCCGATCGTTGTCAGAAGTAAGTTGGCCGCAGTGTTATCAC
TCATGGTTATGGCAGCACTGCATAATTCTCTTACTGTCATGCCATCCGTAAGATGCTTTTCTGTGACTGG
TGAGTACTCAACCAAGTCATTCTGAGAATAGTGTATGCGGCGACCGAGTTGCTCTTGCCCGGCGTCAATA
CGGGATAATACCGCGCCACATAGCAGAACTTTAAAAGTGCTCATCATTGGAAAACGTTCTTCGGGGCGAA
AACTCTCAAGGATCTTACCGCTGTTGAGATCCAGTTCGATGTAACCCACTCGTGCACCCAACTGATCTTC
AGCATCTTTTACTTTCACCAGCGTTTCTGGGTGAGCAAAAACAGGAAGGCAAAATGCCGCAAAAAAGGGA
ATAAGGGCGACACGGAAATGTTGAATACTCATACTCTTCCTTTTTCAATATTATTGAAGCATTTATCAGG
GTTATTGTCTCATGAGCGGATACATATTTGAATGTATTTAGAAAAATAAACAAATAGGGGTTCCGCGCAC
ATTTCCCCGAAAAGTGCCACCTGACGTCTAAGAAACCATTATTATCATGACATTAACCTATAAAAATAGG
CGTATCACGAGGCCCTTTCGTCTCGCGCGTTTCGGTGATGACGGTGAAAACCTCTGACACATGCAGCTCC
CGGAGACGGTCACAGCTTGTCTGTAAGCGGATGCCGGGAGCAGACAAGCCCGTCAGGGCGCGTCAGCGGG
TGTTGGCGGGTGTCGGGGCTGGCTTAACTATGCGGCATCAGAGCAGATTGTACTGAGAGTGCACCATATG
CGGTGTGAAATACCGCACAGATGCGTAAGGAGAAAATACCGCATCAGGCGCCATTCGCCATTCAGGCTGC
GCAACTGTTGGGAAGGGCGATCGGTGCGGGCCTCTTCGCTATTACGCCAGCTGGCGAAAGGGGGATGTGC
TGCAAGGCGATTAAGTTGGGTAACGCCAGGGTTTTCCCAGTCACGACGTTGTAAAACGACGGCGCAAGGA
ATGGTGCATGCAAGGAGATGGCGCCCAACAGTCCCCCGGCCACGGGGCCTGCCACCATACCCACGCCGAA
ACAAGCGCTCATGAGCCCGAAGTGGCGAGCCCGATCTTCCCCATCGGTGATGTCGGCGATATAGGCGCCA
GCAACCGCACCTGTGGCGCCGGTGATGCCGGCCACGATGCGTCCGGCGTAGAGGCGATTAGTCCAATTTG
TTAAAGACAGGATATCAGTGGTCCAGGCTCTAGTTTTGACTCAACAATATCACCAGCTGAAGCCTATAGA
GTACGAGCCATAGATAAAATAAAAGATTTTATTTAGTCTCCAGAAAAAGGGGGG
