>Addgene plasmid #130761 | pMSCVbsd-PPARD-L406R | depositor partial sequence | sequence record 250272 | PPARD L406R
ATGGAGCAGCCACAGGAGGAAGCCCCTGAGGTCCGGGAAGAGGAGGAGAAAGAGGAAGTGGCAGAGGCAG
AAGGAGCCCCAGAGCTCAATGGGGGACCACAGCATGCACTTCCTTCCAGCAGCTACACAGACCTCTCCCG
GAGCTCCTCGCCACCCTCACTGCTGGACCAACTGCAGATGGGCTGTGACGGGGCCTCATGCGGCAGCCTC
AACATGGAGTGCCGGGTGTGCGGGGACAAGGCATCGGGCTTCCACTACGGTGTTCATGCATGTGAGGGGT
GCAAGGGCTTCTTCCGTCGTACGATCCGCATGAAGCTGGAGTACGAGAAGTGTGAGCGCAGCTGCAAGAT
TCAGAAGAAGAACCGCAACAAGTGCCAGTACTGCCGCTTCCAGAAGTGCCTGGCACTGGGCATGTCACAC
AACGCTATCCGTTTTGGTCGGATGCCGGAGGCTGAGAAGAGGAAGCTGGTGGCAGGGCTGACTGCAAACG
AGGGGAGCCAGTACAACCCACAGGTGGCCGACCTGAAGGCCTTCTCCAAGCACATCTACAATGCCTACCT
GAAAAACTTCAACATGACCAAAAAGAAGGCCCGCAGCATCCTCACCGGCAAAGCCAGCCACACGGCGCCC
TTTGTGATCCACGACATCGAGACATTGTGGCAGGCAGAGAAGGGGCTGGTGTGGAAGCAGTTGGTGAATG
GCCTGCCTCCCTACAAGGAGATCAGCGTGCACGTCTTCTACCGCTGCCAGTGCACCACAGTGGAGACCGT
GCGGGAGCTCACTGAGTTCGCCAAGAGCATCCCCAGCTTCAGCAGCCTCTTCCTCAACGACCAGGTTACC
CTTCTCAAGTATGGCGTGCACGAGGCCATCTTCGCCATGCTGGCCTCTATCGTCAACAAGGACGGGCTGC
TGGTAGCCAACGGCAGTGGCTTTGTCACCCGTGAGTTCCTGCGCAGCCTCCGCAAACCCTTCAGTGATAT
CATTGAGCCTAAGTTTGAATTTGCTGTCAAGTTCAACGCCCTGGAACTTGATGACAGTGACCTGGCCCTA
TTCATTGCGGCCATCATTCTGTGTGGAGACCGGCCAGGCCTCATGAACGTTCCACGGGTGGAGGCTATCC
AGGACACCATCCTGCGTGCCCTCGAATTCCACCTGCAGGCCAACCACCCTGATGCCCAGTACCTCTTCCC
CAAGCTGCTGCAGAAGATGGCTGACCGGCGGCAACTGGTCACCGAGCACGCCCAGATGATGCAGCGGATC
AAGAAGACCGAAACCGAGACCTCGCTGCACCCTCTGCTCCAGGAGATCTACAAGGACATGTACTAA
